>Addgene plasmid #76666 | EPHA4 gRNA (BRDN0001144994) | addgene full sequence | sequence record 186268 | Addgene Assembled Sequence
CCCGGGTGCAAAGATGGATAAAGTTTTAAACAGAGAGGAATCTTTGCAGCTAATGGACCTTCTAGGTCTT
GAAAGGAGTGGGAATTGGCTCCGGTGCCCGTCAGTGGGCAGAGCGCACATCGCCCACAGTCCCCGAGAAG
TTGGGGGGAGGGGTCGGCAATTGATCCGGTGCCTAGAGAAGGTGGCGCGGGGTAAACTGGGAAAGTGATG
TCGTGTACTGGCTCCGCCTTTTTCCCGAGGGTGGGGGAGAACCGTATATAAGTGCAGTAGTCGCCGTGAA
CGTTCTTTTTCGCAACGGGTTTGCCGCCAGAACACAGGTAAGTGCCGTGTGTGGTTCCCGCGGGCCTGGC
CTCTTTACGGGTTATGGCCCTTGCGTGCCTTGAATTACTTCCACCTGGCTGCAGTACGTGATTCTTGATC
CCGAGCTTCGGGTTGGAAGTGGGTGGGAGAGTTCGAGGCCTTGCGCTTAAGGAGCCCCTTCGCCTCGTGC
TTGAGTTGAGGCCTGGCCTGGGCGCTGGGGCCGCCGCGTGCGAATCTGGTGGCACCTTCGCGCCTGTCTC
GCTGCTTTCGATAAGTCTCTAGCCATTTAAAATTTTTGATGACCTGCTGCGACGCTTTTTTTCTGGCAAG
ATAGTCTTGTAAATGCGGGCCAAGATCTGCACACTGGTATTTCGGTTTTTGGGGCCGCGGGCGGCGACGG
GGCCCGTGCGTCCCAGCGCACATGTTCGGCGAGGCGGGGCCTGCGAGCGCGGCCACCGAGAATCGGACGG
GGGTAGTCTCAAGCTGGCCGGCCTGCTCTGGTGCCTGGCCTCGCGCCGCCGTGTATCGCCCCGCCCTGGG
CGGCAAGGCTGGCCCGGTCGGCACCAGTTGCGTGAGCGGAAAGATGGCCGCTTCCCGGCCCTGCTGCAGG
GAGCTCAAAATGGAGGACGCGGCGCTCGGGAGAGCGGGCGGGTGAGTCACCCACACAAAGGAAAAGGGCC
TTTCCGTCCTCAGCCGTCGCTTCATGTGACTCCACGGAGTACCGGGCGCCGTCCAGGCACCTCGATTAGT
TCTCGAGCTTTTGGAGTACGTCGTCTTTAGGTTGGGGGGAGGGGTTTTATGCGATGGAGTTTCCCCACAC
TGAGTGGGTGGAGACTGAAGTTAGGCCAGCTTGGCACTTGATGTAATTCTCCTTGGAATTTGCCCTTTTT
GAGTTTGGATCTTGGTTCATTCTCAAGCCTCAGACAGTGGTTCAAAGTTTTTTTCTTCCATTTCAGGTGT
CGTGACGTACGGCCACCATGACCGAGTACAAGCCCACGGTGCGCCTCGCCACCCGCGACGACGTCCCCAG
GGCCGTACGCACCCTCGCCGCCGCGTTCGCCGACTACCCCGCCACGCGCCACACCGTCGATCCGGACCGC
CACATCGAGCGGGTCACCGAGCTGCAAGAACTCTTCCTCACGCGCGTCGGGCTCGACATCGGCAAGGTGT
GGGTCGCGGACGACGGCGCCGCCGTGGCGGTCTGGACCACGCCGGAGAGCGTCGAAGCGGGGGCGGTGTT
CGCCGAGATCGGCCCGCGCATGGCCGAGTTGAGCGGTTCCCGGCTGGCCGCGCAGCAACAGATGGAAGGC
CTCCTGGCGCCGCACCGGCCCAAGGAGCCCGCGTGGTTCCTGGCCACCGTCGGAGTCTCGCCCGACCACC
AGGGCAAGGGTCTGGGCAGCGCCGTCGTGCTCCCCGGAGTGGAGGCGGCCGAGCGCGCCGGGGTGCCCGC
CTTCCTGGAGACCTCCGCGCCCCGCAACCTCCCCTTCTACGAGCGGCTCGGCTTCACCGTCACCGCCGAC
GTCGAGGTGCCCGAAGGACCGCGCACCTGGTGCATGACCCGCAAGCCCGGTGCCTGAACGCGTTAAGTCG
ACAATCAACCTCTGGATTACAAAATTTGTGAAAGATTGACTGGTATTCTTAACTATGTTGCTCCTTTTAC
GCTATGTGGATACGCTGCTTTAATGCCTTTGTATCATGCTATTGCTTCCCGTATGGCTTTCATTTTCTCC
TCCTTGTATAAATCCTGGTTGCTGTCTCTTTATGAGGAGTTGTGGCCCGTTGTCAGGCAACGTGGCGTGG
TGTGCACTGTGTTTGCTGACGCAACCCCCACTGGTTGGGGCATTGCCACCACCTGTCAGCTCCTTTCCGG
GACTTTCGCTTTCCCCCTCCCTATTGCCACGGCGGAACTCATCGCCGCCTGCCTTGCCCGCTGCTGGACA
GGGGCTCGGCTGTTGGGCACTGACAATTCCGTGGTGTTGTCGGGGAAATCATCGTCCTTTCCTTGGCTGC
TCGCCTGTGTTGCCACCTGGATTCTGCGCGGGACGTCCTTCTGCTACGTCCCTTCGGCCCTCAATCCAGC
GGACCTTCCTTCCCGCGGCCTGCTGCCGGCTCTGCGGCCTCTTCCGCGTCTTCGCCTTCGCCCTCAGACG
AGTCGGATCTCCCTTTGGGCCGCCTCCCCGCGTCGACTTTAAGACCAATGACTTACAAGGCAGCTGTAGA
TCTTAGCCACTTTTTAAAAGAAAAGGGGGGACTGGAAGGGCTAATTCACTCCCAACGAAGACAAGATCTG
CTTTTTGCTTGTACTGGGTCTCTCTGGTTAGACCAGATCTGAGCCTGGGAGCTCTCTGGCTAACTAGGGA
ACCCACTGCTTAAGCCTCAATAAAGCTTGCCTTGAGTGCTTCAAGTAGTGTGTGCCCGTCTGTTGTGTGA
CTCTGGTAACTAGAGATCCCTCAGACCCTTTTAGTCAGTGTGGAAAATCTCTAGCAGTACGTATAGTAGT
TCATGTCATCTTATTATTCAGTATTTATAACTTGCAAAGAAATGAATATCAGAGAGTGAGAGGAACTTGT
TTATTGCAGCTTATAATGGTTACAAATAAAGCAATAGCATCACAAATTTCACAAATAAAGCATTTTTTTC
ACTGCATTCTAGTTGTGGTTTGTCCAAACTCATCAATGTATCTTATCATGTCTGGCTCTAGCTATCCCGC
CCCTAACTCCGCCCATCCCGCCCCTAACTCCGCCCAGTTCCGCCCATTCTCCGCCCCATGGCTGACTAAT
TTTTTTTATTTATGCAGAGGCCGAGGCCGCCTCGGCCTCTGAGCTATTCCAGAAGTAGTGAGGAGGCTTT
TTTGGAGGCCTAGGGACGTACCCAATTCGCCCTATAGTGAGTCGTATTACGCGCGCTCACTGGCCGTCGT
TTTACAACGTCGTGACTGGGAAAACCCTGGCGTTACCCAACTTAATCGCCTTGCAGCACATCCCCCTTTC
GCCAGCTGGCGTAATAGCGAAGAGGCCCGCACCGATCGCCCTTCCCAACAGTTGCGCAGCCTGAATGGCG
AATGGG
[124 nt withheld, positions 3367-3490]
C
[91 nt withheld, positions 3492-3582]
A
[49 nt withheld, positions 3584-3632]
CCTTTGACGTTGGAGTCCACGTTCTTT
[37 nt withheld, positions 3660-3696]
ACCCTATCTCGGTCTATTCTTTTGATTTATAAGGGATTTTGCCGATTTCGGCCTATTGGTTAAAAAATGA
GCTGATTTAACAAAAATTTAACGCGAATTTTAACAAAATATTAACGCTTACAATTTAGGTGGCACTTTTC
GGGGAAATGTGCGCGGAACCCCTATTTGTTTATTTTTCTAAATACATTCAAATATGTATCCGCTCATGAG
ACAATAACCCTGATAAATGCTTCAATAATATTGAAAAAGGAAGAGTATGAGTATTCAACATTTCCGTGTC
GCCCTTATTCCCTTTTTTGCGGCATTTTGCCTTCCTGTTTTTGCTCACCCAGAAACGCTGGTGAAAGTAA
AAGATGCTGAAGATCAGTTGGGTGCACGAGTGGGTTACATCGAACTGGATCTCAACAGCGGTAAGATCCT
TGAGAGTTTTCGCCCCGAAGAACGTTTTCCAATGATGAGCACTTTTAAAGTTCTGCTATGTGGCGCGGTA
TTATCCCGTATTGACGCCGGGCAAGAGCAACTCGGTCGCCGCATACACTATTCTCAGAATGACTTGGTTG
AGTACTCACCAGTCACAGAAAAGCATCTTACGGATGGCATGACAGTAAGAGAATTATGCAGTGCTGCCAT
AACCATGAGTGATAACACTGCGGCCAACTTACTTCTGACAACGATCGGAGGACCGAAGGAGCTAACCGCT
TTTTTGCACAACATGGGGGATCATGTAACTCGCCTTGATCGTTGGGAACCGGAGCTGAATGAAGCCATAC
CAAACGACGAGCGTGACACCACGATGCCTGTAGCAATGGCAACAACGTTGCGCAAACTATTAACTGGCGA
ACTACTTACTCTAGCTTCCCGGCAACAATTAATAGACTGGATGGAGGCGGATAAAGTTGCAGGACCACTT
CTGCGCTCGGCCCTTCCGGCTGGCTGGTTTATTGCTGATAAATCTGGAGCCGGTGAGCGTGGGTCTCGCG
GTATCATTGCAGCACTGGGGCCAGATGGTAAGCCCTCCCGTATCGTAGTTATCTACACGACGGGGAGTCA
GGCAACTATGGATGAACGAAATAGACAGATCGCTGAGATAGGTGCCTCACTGATTAAGCATTGGTAACTG
TCAGACCAAGTTTACTCATATATACTTTAGATTGATTTAAAACTTCATTTTTAATTTAAAAGGATCTAGG
TGAAGATCCTTTTTGATAATCTCATGACCAAAATCCCTTAACGTGAGTTTTCGTTCCACTGAGCGTCAGA
CCCCGTAGAAAAGATCAAAGGATCTTCTTGAGATCCTTTTTTTCTGCGCGTAATCTGCTGCTTGCAAACA
AAAAAACCACCGCTACCAGCGGTGGTTTGTTTGCCGGATCAAGAGCTACCAACTCTTTTTCCGAAGGTAA
CTGGCTTCAGCAGAGCGCAGATACCAAATACTGTTCTTCTAGTGTAGCCGTAGTTAGGCCACCACTTCAA
GAACTCTGTAGCACCGCCTACATACCTCGCTCTGCTAATCCTGTTACCAGTGGCTGCTGCCAGTGGCGAT
AAGTCGTGTCTTACCGGGTTGGACTCAAGACGATAGTTACCGGATAAGGCGCAGCGGTCGGGCTGAACGG
GGGGTTCGTGCACACAGCCCAGCTTGGAGCGAACGACCTACACCGAACTGAGATACCTACAGCGTGAGCT
ATGAGAAAGCGCCACGCTTCCCGAAGGGAGAAAGGCGGACAGGTATCCGGTAAGCGGCAGGGTCGGAACA
GGAGAGCGCACGAGGGAGCTTCCAGGGGGAAACGCCTGGTATCTTTATAGTCCTGTCGGGTTTCGCCACC
TCTGACTTGAGCGTCGATTTTTGTGATGCTCGTCAGGGGGGCGGAGCCTATGGAAAAACGCCAGCAACGC
GGCCTTTTTACGGTTCCTGGCCTTTTGCTGGCCTTTTGCTCACATGTTCTTTCCTGCGTTATCCCCTGAT
TCTGTGGATAACCGTATTACCGCCTTTGAGTGAGCTGATACCGCTCGCCGCAGCCGAACGACCGAGCGCA
GCGAGTCAGTGAGCGAGGAAGCGGAAGAGCGCCCAATACGCAAACCGCCTCTCCCCGCGCGTTGGCCGAT
TCATTAATGCAGCTGGCACGACAGGTTTCCCGACTGGAAAGCGGGCAGTGAGCGCAACGCAATTAATGTG
AGTTAGCTCACTCATTAGGCACCCCAGGCTTTACACTTTATGCTTCCGGCTCGTATGTTGTGTGGAATTG
TGAGCGGATAACAATTTCACACAGGAAACAGCTATGACCATGATTACGCCAAGCGCGCAATTAACCCTCA
CTAAAGGGAACAAAAGCTGGAGCTGCAAGCTTAATGTAGTCTTATGCAATACTCTTGTAGTCTTGCAACA
TGGTAACGATGAGTTAGCAACATGCCTTACAAGGAGAGAAAAAGCACCGTGCATGCCGATTGGTGGAAGT
AAGGTGGTACGATCGTGCCTTATTAGGAAGGCAACAGACGGGTCTGACATGGATTGGACGAACCACTGAA
TTGCCGCATTGCAGAGATATTGTATTTAAGTGCCTAGCTCGATACATAAACGGGTCTCTCTGGTTAGACC
AGATCTGAGCCTGGGAGCTCTCTGGCTAACTAGGGAACCCACTGCTTAAGCCTCAATAAAGCTTGCCTTG
AGTGCTTCAAGTAGTGTGTGCCCGTCTGTTGTGTGACTCTGGTAACTAGAGATCCCTCAGACCCTTTTAG
TCAGTGTGGAAAATCTCTAGCAGTGGCGCCCGAACAGGGACTTGAAAGCGAAAGGGAAACCAGAGGAGCT
CTCTCGACGCAGGACTCGGCTTGCTGAAGCGCGCACGGCAAGAGGCGAGGGGCGGCGACTGGTGAGTACG
CCAAAAATTTTGACTAGCGGAGGCTAGAAGGAGAGAGATGGGTGCGAGAGCGTCAGTATTAAGCGGGGGA
GAATTAGATCGCGATGGGAAAAAATTCGGTTAAGGCCAGGGGGAAAGAAAAAATATAAATTAAAACATAT
AGTATGGGCAAGCAGGGAGCTAGAACGATTCGCAGTTAATCCTGGCCTGTTAGAAACATCAGAAGGCTGT
AGACAAATACTGGGACAGCTACAACCATCCCTTCAGACAGGATCAGAAGAACTTAGATCATTATATAATA
CAGTAGCAACCCTCTATTGTGTGCATCAAAGGATAGAGATAAAAGACACCAAGGAAGCTTTAGACAAGAT
AGAGGAAGAGCAAAACAAAAGTAAGACCACCGCACAGCAAGCGGCCGCTGATCTTCAGACCTGGAGGAGG
AGATATGAGGGACAATTGGAGAAGTGAATTATATAAATATAAAGTAGTAAAAATTGAACCATTAGGAGTA
GCACCCACCAAGGCAAAGAGAAGAGTGGTGCAGAGAGAAAAAAGAGCAGTGGGAATAGGAGCTTTGTTCC
TTGGGTTCTTGGGAGCAGCAGGAAGCACTATGGGCGCAGCGTCAATGACGCTGACGGTACAGGCCAGACA
ATTATTGTCTGGTATAGTGCAGCAGCAGAACAATTTGCTGAGGGCTATTGAGGCGCAACAGCATCTGTTG
CAACTCACAGTCTGGGGCATCAAGCAGCTCCAGGCAAGAATCCTGGCTGTGGAAAGATACCTAAAGGATC
AACAGCTCCTGGGGATTTGGGGTTGCTCTGGAAAACTCATTTGCACCACTGCTGTGCCTTGGAATGCTAG
TTGGAGTAATAAATCTCTGGAACAGATTTGGAATCACACGACCTGGATGGAGTGGGACAGAGAAATTAAC
AATTACACAAGCTTAATACACTCCTTAATTGAAGAATCGCAAAACCAGCAAGAAAAGAATGAACAAGAAT
TATTGGAATTAGATAAATGGGCAAGTTTGTGGAATTGGTTTAACATAACAAATTGGCTGTGGTATATAAA
ATTATTCATAATGATAGTAGGAGGCTTGGTAGGTTTAAGAATAGTTTTTGCTGTACTTTCTATAGTGAAT
AGAGTTAGGCAGGGATATTCACCATTATCGTTTCAGACCCACCTCCCAACCCCGAGGGGACCCAGAGAGG
GCCTATTTCCCATGATTCCTTCATATTTGCATATACGATACAAGGCTGTTAGAGAGATAATTAGAATTAA
TTTGACTGTAAACACAAAGATATTAGTACAAAATACGTGACGTAGAAAGTAATAATTTCTTGGGTAGTTT
GCAGTTTTAAAATTATGTTTTAAAATGGACTATCATATGCTTACCGTAACTTGAAAGTATTTCGATTTCT
TGGCTTTATATATCTTGTGGAAAGGACGAAACACCGTGTAATTGGTATGAGCTAGGGTTTTAGAGCTAGA
AATAGCAAGTTAAAATAAGGCTAGTCCGTTATCAACTTGAAAAAGTGGCACCGAGTCGGTGCTTTTTTAA
GCTTGGCGTAACTAGATCTTGAGACAAATGGCAGTATTCATCCACAATTTTAAAAGAAAAGGGGGGATTG
GGGGGTACAGTGCAGGGGAAAGAATAGTAGACATAATAGCAACAGACATACAAACTAAAGAATTACAAAA
ACAAATTACAAAAATTCAAAATTTTCGGGTTTATTACAGGGACAGCAGAGATCCACTTTGGCGCCGGCTC
GAGGGGG
Features (pLannotate 1.2.2; 29 found; start..end, strand, type, name):
     14..80      +  CDS            small t antigen (fragment): SV40 (simian virus 40) small t antigen
    106..317     +  promoter       EF-1α core promoter: core promoter for human elongation factor EF-1α
    318..1256    +  intron         EF-1α intron A: intron upstream of the start codon of human EF-1α
   1278..1877    +  CDS            PuroR (fragment): puromycin N-acetyltransferase; pac from Streptomyces; confers resistance to puromycin
   1893..2481    +  misc_feature   WPRE: woodchuck hepatitis virus posttranscriptional regulatory element
   2532..2551    +  misc_feature   cPPT/CTS (fragment): central polypurine tract and central termination sequence of HIV-1
   2553..2786    +  LTR            3' LTR (ΔU3): self-inactivating 3' long terminal repeat (LTR) from HIV-1
   2864..2985    +  polyA_signal   SV40 poly(A) signal: SV40 polyadenylation signal
   3025..3160    +  rep_origin     SV40 ori: SV40 origin of replication
   3181..3199    -  promoter       T7 promoter: promoter for bacteriophage T7 RNA polymerase
   3207..3362    +  CDS            lacZα (fragment): LacZα fragment of β-galactosidase; lacZ fragment
   3367..3795    +  rep_origin     f1 ori (sequence partly withheld): f1 bacteriophage origin of replication; arrow indicates direction of (+) strand synthesis
   3848..3952    +  promoter       AmpR promoter: bla
   3953..4813    +  CDS            AmpR: β-lactamase; bla; confers resistance to ampicillin, carbenicillin, and related antibiotics
   4984..5572    +  rep_origin     ori: high-copy-number ColE1/pMB1/pBR322/pUC origin of replication
   5755..5847    +  CDS            lacI (fragment): lac repressor; lacI; The lac repressor binds to the lac operator to inhibit transcription in E. coli. This inhibition can be relieved by adding lactose or isopropyl-β-D-thiogalactopyranoside (IPTG).
   5860..5881    +  protein_bind   CAP binding site: CAP binding activates transcription in the presence of cAMP. E. coli catabolite activator protein
   5896..5926    +  promoter       lac promoter: promoter for the E. coli lac operon
   5934..5950    +  protein_bind   lac operator: The lac repressor binds to the lac operator to inhibit transcription in E. coli. This inhibition can be relieved by adding lactose or isopropyl-β-D-thiogalactopyranoside (IPTG). lac repressor encoded by lacI
   5995..6013    +  promoter       T3 promoter: promoter for bacteriophage T3 RNA polymerase
   6041..6267    +  promoter       RSV promoter: Rous sarcoma virus enhancer/promoter
   6268..6448    +  LTR            5' LTR (truncated): truncated 5' long terminal repeat (LTR) from HIV-1
   6495..6620    +  misc_feature   HIV-1 Ψ: packaging signal of human immunodeficiency virus type 1
   6604..6967    +  CDS            HIV-1 gag (fragment): gag protein from human immunodeficiency virus 1; gag
   7113..7346    +  misc_feature   RRE: The Rev response element (RRE) of HIV-1 allows for Rev-dependent mRNA export from the nucleus to the cytoplasm.
   7723..7749    +  CDS            Rev (fragment): human immunodeficiency virus 1 (HIV-1) Rev protein; rev; enhances nuclear export of unspliced and incompletely spliced viral mRNAs
   7753..7993    +  promoter       U6 promoter: RNA polymerase III promoter for human U6 snRNA
   8023..8098    +  misc_RNA       gRNA scaffold: guide RNA scaffold for the Streptococcus pyogenes CRISPR/Cas9 system
   8154..8271    +  misc_feature   cPPT/CTS: central polypurine tract and central termination sequence of HIV-1
