[The description below was written by a language model from this plasmid's Addgene catalogue record and pLannotate feature annotations shown in this document.]
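Description:
EPHA4 gRNA (BRDN0001144994) is a third-generation lentiviral CRISPR guide plasmid built on the lentiGuide-Puro backbone, carrying a single guide RNA directed against human EPHA4, the gene for an Eph-family receptor tyrosine kinase. It is propagated in E. coli as a high-copy plasmid through a ColE1/pUC-type origin with ampicillin selection (β-lactamase). The backbone also retains an f1 origin, an SV40 origin and poly(A) signal, and remnants of lac and T7/T3 promoter elements inherited from earlier cloning vectors.

The lentiviral portion begins with an RSV promoter fused to a truncated HIV-1 5' LTR, which makes genomic RNA production Tat-independent. This is followed by the Ψ packaging signal with a partial gag sequence, the Rev response element for Rev-dependent nuclear export, and a cPPT/CTS that aids nuclear import of the provirus. The unit ends with a self-inactivating ΔU3 3' LTR. Within it, a human U6 RNA polymerase III promoter drives the EPHA4-specific spacer joined to the Streptococcus pyogenes Cas9 guide scaffold. A separate cassette uses the EF-1α core promoter with its intron A to express puromycin N-acetyltransferase, stabilised by a downstream WPRE, so that transduced mammalian cells can be selected with puromycin.

The plasmid does not encode Cas9, so it is meant to be used with a separate Cas9 lentiviral vector or in cells that already express Cas9. According to the depositor, the guide was designed against three EPHA4 reference transcripts and belongs to a human kinome gRNA collection, produced as part of work on optimising sgRNA design for higher on-target activity and fewer off-target effects. Its typical use is targeted knockout of EPHA4 in human cells.
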