Addgene plasmid #76666: EPHA4 gRNA (BRDN0001144994)
Purpose: 3rd generation lentiviral gRNA plasmid targeting human EPHA4
Depositing lab: John Doench & David Root. Depositing organization: Broad Institute. Publication: Optimized sgRNA design to maximize activity and minimize off-target effects of CRISPR-Cas9. Doench JG, Fusi N, Sullender M, Hegde M, Vaimberg EW, Donovan KF, Smith I, Tothova Z, Wilen C, Orchard R, Virgin HW, Listgarten J, Root DE. Nat Biotechnol. 2016 Jan 18. doi: 10.1038/nbt.3437. PubMed 26780180.
Backbone
  Vector backbone: lentiGuide-Puro
  Backbone manufacturer: Zhang Lab (Addgene plasmid # 52963)
  Vector type: Mammalian Expression, Lentiviral, CRISPR
  Selectable markers: Puromycin
Growth in bacteria
  Bacterial resistance: Ampicillin, 100 μg/mL
  Growth temperature: 37°C
  Growth strain: DH5alpha
  Copy number: High Copy
Gene/Insert
  Gene/Insert name: EPHA4 (alt names: EPHA4; NM_001304536.1)
  gRNA/shRNA sequence: TGTAATTGGTATGAGCTAGG
  Species: H. sapiens (human)
  Entrez Gene: EPHA4 (a.k.a. EK8, HEK8, SEK, TYRO1)
  Promoter: hU6
  Cloning method: Unknown
  Sequencing primers: 5′ U6-F; 3′ pS2-R
Terms and licenses: Academic/Nonprofit Terms; Industry Terms: Not Available to Industry
Depositor comments: The gRNA was designed to target the following Genbank reference sequence(s): NM_001304536.1,NM_001304537.1,NM_004438.4. Note that this plasmid does NOT contain Cas9. It should be used in conjunction with lentiCas9-Blast (Addgene #52962) or otherwise with cell lines already expressing Cas9. Browse the full kinome gRNA library at http://www.addgene.org/pooled-library/broadgpp-human-kinome/ or visit http://www.broadinstitute.org/rnai/public/ for detailed protocols and information.
How to cite: EPHA4 gRNA (BRDN0001144994) was a gift from John Doench & David Root (Addgene plasmid # 76666 ; http://n2t.net/addgene:76666 ; RRID:Addgene_76666)
