>Addgene plasmid #76666 | EPHA4 gRNA (BRDN0001144994) | depositor partial sequence | sequence record 144126 | Target Sequence
TGTAATTGGTATGAGCTAGG
