>Addgene plasmid #76666 | EPHA4 gRNA (BRDN0001144994) | addgene partial sequence | sequence record 186267 | hU6-F
GAAAGTAATAATTTCTTGGGTAGTTTGCAGTTTTAAAATTATGTTTTAAAATGGACTATCATATGCTTAC
CGTAACTTGAAAGTATTTCGATTTCTTGGCTTTATATATCTTGTGGAAAGGACGAAACACCGTGTAATTG
GTATGAGCTAGGGTTTTAGAGCTAGAAATAGCAAGTTAAAATAAGGCTAGTCCGTTATCAACTTGAAAAA
GTGGCACCGAGTCGGTGCTTTTTTAAGCTTGGCGTAACTAGATCTTGAGACAAATGGCAGTATTCATCCA
CAATTTTAAAAGAAAAGGGGGGATTGGGGGGTACAGTGCAGGGGAAAGAATAGTAGACATAATAGCAACA
GACATACAAACTAAAGAATTACAAAAACAAATTACAAAAATTCAAAATTTTCGGGTTTATTACAGGGACA
GCAGAGATCCACTTTGGCGCCGGCTCGAGGGGGCCCGGGTGCAAAGATGGATAAAGTTTTAAACAGAGAG
GAATCTTTGCAGCTAATGGACCTTCTAGGTCTTGAAAGGAGTGGGAATTGGCTCCGGTGCCCGTCAGTGG
GCAGAGCGCA
